>Addgene plasmid #230391 | AiP14254 - pAAV-AiE0401h_3xC2-minBG-SYFP2-WPRE3-BGHpA (Alias: CN4254) | addgene full sequence | sequence record 470248 | Addgene NGS Result
CCTGCAGGCAGCTGCGCGCTCGCTCGCTCACTGAGGCCGCCCGGGCGTCGGGCGACCTTTGGTCGCCCGG
CCTCAGTGAGCGAGCGAGCGCGCAGAGAGGGAGTGGCCAACTCCATCACTAGGGGTTCCTGCGGCCGCAC
GCGTGTAACAGGCTGTGCCTGGCCAGGCCTCCCAGCTGCCCCTCTGTCTCAGGCCCTTATTGCACACAAC
ATCCAGCCCAGCCCCCTACGCAGCTGCCTTCCTCATGACACAGCCCTGTGTTGGTAACAGGCTGTGCCTG
GCCAGGCCTCCCAGCTGCCCCTCTGTCTCAGGCCCTTATTGCACACAACATCCAGCCCAGCCCCCTACGC
AGCTGCCTTCCTCATGACACAGCCCTGTGTTGGTAACAGGCTGTGCCTGGCCAGGCCTCCCAGCTGCCCC
TCTGTCTCAGGCCCTTATTGCACACAACATCCAGCCCAGCCCCCTACGCAGCTGCCTTCCTCATGACACA
GCCCTGTGTTGGAGCTCGGGCTGGGCATAAAAGTCAGGGCAGAGCCATCTATTGCTTACATTTGCTTCTG
GGATCCAGATCTTTCGAAGCTAGCGCTACCGGTCGCCACCATGGTGAGCAAGGGCGAGGAGCTGTTCACC
GGGGTGGTGCCCATCCTGGTCGAGCTGGACGGCGACGTAAACGGCCACAAGTTCAGCGTGTCCGGCGAGG
GCGAGGGCGATGCCACCTACGGCAAGCTGACCCTGAAGCTGATCTGCACCACCGGCAAGCTGCCCGTGCC
CTGGCCCACCCTCGTGACCACCCTGGGCTACGGCGTGCAGTGCTTCGCCCGCTACCCCGACCACATGAAG
CAGCACGACTTCTTCAAGTCCGCCATGCCCGAAGGCTACGTCCAGGAGCGCACCATCTTCTTCAAGGACG
ACGGCAACTACAAGACCCGCGCCGAGGTGAAGTTCGAGGGCGACACCCTGGTGAACCGCATCGAGCTGAA
GGGCATCGACTTCAAGGAGGACGGCAACATCCTGGGGCACAAGCTGGAGTACAACTACAACAGCCACAAC
GTCTATATCACCGCCGACAAGCAGAAGAACGGCATCAAGGCCAACTTCAAGATCCGCCACAACATCGAGG
ACGGCGGCGTGCAGCTCGCCGACCACTACCAGCAGAACACCCCCATCGGCGACGGCCCCGTGCTGCTGCC
CGACAACCACTACCTGAGCTACCAGTCCAAGCTGAGCAAAGACCCCAACGAGAAGCGCGATCACATGGTC
CTGCTGGAGTTCGTGACCGCCGCCGGGATCACTCTCGGCATGGACGAGCTGTACAAGTAAGTCGACGGCG
CGCCGCGGCCGCGAATTCGATATCATAATCAACCTCTGGATTACAAAATTTGTGAAAGATTGACTGGTAT
TCTTAACTATGTTGCTCCTTTTACGCTATGTGGATACGCTGCTTTAATGCCTTTGTATCATGCTATTGCT
TCCCGTATGGCTTTCATTTTCTCCTCCTTGTATAAATCCTGGTTAGTTCTTGCCACGGCGGAACTCATCG
CCGCCTGCCTTGCCCGCTGCTGGACAGGGGCTCGGCTGTTGGGCACTGACAATTCCGTGGCTCGAGAGAT
CTTCGACTGTGCCTTCTAGTTGCCAGCCATCTGTTGTTTGCCCCTCCCCCGTGCCTTCCTTGACCCTGGA
AGGTGCCACTCCCACTGTCCTTTCCTAATAAAATGAGGAAATTGCATCGCATTGTCTGAGTAGGTGTCAT
TCTATTCTGGGGGGTGGGGTGGGGCAGGACAGCAAGGGGGAGGATTGGGAAGACAATAGCAGGCATGAGA
TCTCACGTGCGGACCGAGCGGCCGCAGGAACCCCTAGTGATGGAGTTGGCCACTCCCTCTCTGCGCGCTC
GCTCGCTCACTGAGGCCGGGCGACCAAAGGTCGCCCGACGCCCGGGCTTTGCCCGGGCGGCCTCAGTGAG
CGAGCGAGCGCGCAGCTGCCTGCAGGGGCGCCTGATGCGGTATTTTCTCCTTACGCATCTGTGCGGTATT
TCACACCGCATA
[95 nt withheld, positions 2043-2137]
T
[46 nt withheld, positions 2139-2184]
C
[141 nt withheld, positions 2186-2326]
CCTTTGACGTTGGAGTCCACGTTCTTT
[37 nt withheld, positions 2354-2390]
ACTCTATCTCGGGCTATTCTTTTGATTTATAAGGGATTTTGCCGATTTCGGTCTATTGGTTAAAAAATGA
GCTGATTTAACAAAAATTTAACGCGAATTTTAACAAAATATTAACGTTTACAATTTTATGGTGCACTCTC
AGTACAATCTGCTCTGATGCCGCATAGTTAAGCCAGCCCCGACACCCGCCAACACCCGCTGACGCGCCCT
GACGGGCTTGTCTGCTCCCGGCATCCGCTTACAGACAAGCTGTGACCGTCTCCGGGAGCTGCATGTGTCA
GAGGTTTTCACCGTCATCACCGAAACGCGCGAGACGAAAGGGCCTCGTGATACGCCTATTTTTATAGGTT
AATGTCATGATAATAATGGTTTCTTAGACGTCAGGTGGCACTTTTCGGGGAAATGTGCGCGGAACCCCTA
TTTGTTTATTTTTCTAAATACATTCAAATATGTATCCGCTCATGAGACAATAACCCTGATAAATGCTTCA
ATAATATTGAAAAAGGAAGAGTATGAGTATTCAACATTTCCGTGTCGCCCTTATTCCCTTTTTTGCGGCA
TTTTGCCTTCCTGTTTTTGCTCACCCAGAAACGCTGGTGAAAGTAAAAGATGCTGAAGATCAGTTGGGTG
CACGAGTGGGTTACATCGAACTGGATCTCAACAGCGGTAAGATCCTTGAGAGTTTTCGCCCCGAAGAACG
TTTTCCAATGATGAGCACTTTTAAAGTTCTGCTATGTGGCGCGGTATTATCCCGTATTGACGCCGGGCAA
GAGCAACTCGGTCGCCGCATACACTATTCTCAGAATGACTTGGTTGAGTACTCACCAGTCACAGAAAAGC
ATCTTACGGATGGCATGACAGTAAGAGAATTATGCAGTGCTGCCATAACCATGAGTGATAACACTGCGGC
CAACTTACTTCTGACAACGATCGGAGGACCGAAGGAGCTAACCGCTTTTTTGCACAACATGGGGGATCAT
GTAACTCGCCTTGATCGTTGGGAACCGGAGCTGAATGAAGCCATACCAAACGACGAGCGTGACACCACGA
TGCCTGTAGCAATGGCAACAACGTTGCGCAAACTATTAACTGGCGAACTACTTACTCTAGCTTCCCGGCA
ACAATTAATAGACTGGATGGAGGCGGATAAAGTTGCAGGACCACTTCTGCGCTCGGCCCTTCCGGCTGGC
TGGTTTATTGCTGATAAATCTGGAGCCGGTGAGCGTGGGTCTCGCGGTATCATTGCAGCACTGGGGCCAG
ATGGTAAGCCCTCCCGTATCGTAGTTATCTACACGACGGGGAGTCAGGCAACTATGGATGAACGAAATAG
ACAGATCGCTGAGATAGGTGCCTCACTGATTAAGCATTGGTAACTGTCAGACCAAGTTTACTCATATATA
CTTTAGATTGATTTAAAACTTCATTTTTAATTTAAAAGGATCTAGGTGAAGATCCTTTTTGATAATCTCA
TGACCAAAATCCCTTAACGTGAGTTTTCGTTCCACTGAGCGTCAGACCCCGTAGAAAAGATCAAAGGATC
TTCTTGAGATCCTTTTTTTCTGCGCGTAATCTGCTGCTTGCAAACAAAAAAACCACCGCTACCAGCGGTG
GTTTGTTTGCCGGATCAAGAGCTACCAACTCTTTTTCCGAAGGTAACTGGCTTCAGCAGAGCGCAGATAC
CAAATACTGTTCTTCTAGTGTAGCCGTAGTTAGGCCACCACTTCAAGAACTCTGTAGCACCGCCTACATA
CCTCGCTCTGCTAATCCTGTTACCAGTGGCTGCTGCCAGTGGCGATAAGTCGTGTCTTACCGGGTTGGAC
TCAAGACGATAGTTACCGGATAAGGCGCAGCGGTCGGGCTGAACGGGGGGTTCGTGCACACAGCCCAGCT
TGGAGCGAACGACCTACACCGAACTGAGATACCTACAGCGTGAGCTATGAGAAAGCGCCACGCTTCCCGA
AGGGAGAAAGGCGGACAGGTATCCGGTAAGCGGCAGGGTCGGAACAGGAGAGCGCACGAGGGAGCTTCCA
GGGGGAAACGCCTGGTATCTTTATAGTCCTGTCGGGTTTCGCCACCTCTGACTTGAGCGTCGATTTTTGT
GATGCTCGTCAGGGGGGCGGAGCCTATGGAAAAACGCCAGCAACGCGGCCTTTTTACGGTTCCTGGCCTT
TTGCTGGCCTTTTGCTCACATGT
Features (pLannotate 1.2.2; 14 found; start..end, strand, type, name):
     12..39      +  repeat_region  AAV2 ITR (fragment): inverted terminal repeat of adeno-associated virus serotype 2 inverted
     68..95      +  repeat_region  AAV2 ITR (fragment): inverted terminal repeat of adeno-associated virus serotype 2 inverted
    601..1317    +  CDS            SYFP2: SYFP2 is a basic (constitutively fluorescent) yellow fluorescent protein published in 2006, derived from Aequorea victoria. It is reported to be a very rapidly-maturing monomer with moderate acid sensitivity.
   1357..1514    +  misc_feature   WPRE (fragment): woodchuck hepatitis virus posttranscriptional regulatory element
   1520..1600    +  misc_feature   WPRE (fragment): woodchuck hepatitis virus posttranscriptional regulatory element
   1617..1728    +  polyA_signal   bGH poly(A) signal: bovine growth hormone polyadenylation signal
   1846..1986    +  repeat_region  AAV2 ITR: inverted terminal repeat of adeno-associated virus serotype 2 inverted
   1991..2042    -  misc_feature   bom (fragment): basis of mobility region from pBR322
   2061..2516    +  rep_origin     f1 ori (sequence partly withheld): f1 bacteriophage origin of replication; arrow indicates direction of (+) strand synthesis
   2517..2566    -  misc_feature   bom (fragment): basis of mobility region from pBR322
   2668..2703    -  CDS            rop (fragment): Rop protein, which maintains plasmids at low copy number; rop
   2798..2902    +  promoter       AmpR promoter: bla
   2903..3763    +  CDS            AmpR: β-lactamase; bla; confers resistance to ampicillin, carbenicillin, and related antibiotics
   3934..4522    +  rep_origin     ori: high-copy-number ColE1/pMB1/pBR322/pUC origin of replication
