[The description below was written by a language model from this plasmid's Addgene catalogue record and pLannotate feature annotations shown in this document.]
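Description:
AiP14254 - pAAV-AiE0401h_3xC2-minBG-SYFP2-WPRE3-BGHpA (alias CN4254) is a 4,583 nt AAV transfer plasmid built on a pAAV2 backbone, intended for packaging a recombinant AAV genome that reports enhancer activity in the brain. In bacteria it is maintained through a high-copy ColE1/pUC-type origin and selected with ampicillin via the bla (AmpR) gene and its own promoter. The backbone also carries an f1 phage origin along with small remnants of the pBR322 bom and rop regions. It is propagated in a recombination-deficient strain, a common choice for keeping the repeat-rich ITRs intact.

The payload lies between AAV2 inverted terminal repeats, which supply the cis signals for genome replication and encapsidation. The annotation finds one full-length ITR downstream of the cassette and only short ITR fragments at the upstream end. The region between the upstream ITR and the reporter is not annotated. According to the construct name and catalogue fields, it holds the AiE0401h_3xC2 enhancer followed by the minimal beta-globin promoter (minBG). The "3xC2" label suggests a triplicated core of the enhancer, but the record does not spell this out. The minimal promoter has little activity by itself, so transcription depends on the enhancer, which restricts expression to the cells where that enhancer is active. The transcribed unit encodes SYFP2, a rapidly maturing monomeric yellow fluorescent protein. It is followed by WPRE3, a shortened woodchuck posttranscriptional element (detected as two WPRE fragments) that boosts transcript expression, and the bovine growth hormone polyadenylation signal.

The stated purpose is AAV-mediated transgene expression in specific populations of brain cells, with SYFP2 fluorescence marking those cells. The record does not say which cell population this enhancer targets.
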