Addgene plasmid #230391: AiP14254 - pAAV-AiE0401h_3xC2-minBG-SYFP2-WPRE3-BGHpA (Alias: CN4254)
Purpose: AiE0401h_3xC2 is an enhancer sequence, designed to drive AAV-mediated transgene expression in specific populations of brain cells
Depositing lab: Allen Institute for Brain Science & Jonathan Ting. Depositing organization: Allen Institute. Publication: A suite of enhancer AAVs and transgenic mouse lines for genetic access to cortical cell types. Ben-Simon Y, Hooper M, Narayan S, Daigle TL, Dwivedi D, Way SW, Oster A, Stafford DA, Mich JK, Taormina MJ, Martinez RA, Opitz-Araya X, Roth JR, Alexander JR, Allen S, Amster A, Arbuckle J, Ayala A, Baker PM, Bakken TE, Barcelli T, Barta S, Bendrick J, Bertagnolli D, Bielstein C, Bishwakarma P, Bowlus J, Boyer G, Brouner K, Casian B, Casper T, Chakka AB, Chakrabarty R, Chance RK, Chavan S, Clark M, Colbert K, Collman F, Daniel S, Departee M, DiValentin P, Donadio N, Dotson N, Egdorf T, Fliss T, Gabitto M, Garcia J, Gary A, Gasperini M, Gloe J, Goldy J, Gore BB, Graybuck L, Greisman N, Haeseleer F, Halterman C, Haradon Z, Hastings SD, Helback O, Ho W, Hockemeyer D, Huang C, Huff S, Hunker A, Johansen N, Jones D, Juneau Z, Kalmbach B, Kannan M, Khem S, Kussick E, Kutsal R, Larsen R, Lee C, Lee AY, Leibly M, Lenz GH, Li S, Liang E, Lusk N, Madigan Z, Malloy J, Malone J, McCue R, Melchor J, Mollenkopf T, Moosman S, Morin E, Newman D, Ng L, Ngo K, Omstead V, Otto S, Oyama A, Pena N, Pham T, Phillips E, Pom CA, Potekhina L, Ransford S, Ray PL, Rette D, Reynoldson C, Rimorin C, Rocha D, Ruiz A, Sanchez REA, Sawyer L, Sedeno-Cortes A, Sevigny JP, Shapovalova N, Shepard N, Shulga L, Sigler AR, Siverts L, Soliman S, Somasundaram S, Staats B, Stewart K, Szelenyi E, Tieu M, Trader C, Tran A, van Velthoven CTJ, Walker M, Wang Y, Weed N, Wirthlin M, Wood T, Wynalda B, Yao Z, Zhou T, Ariza J, Dee N, Reding M, Ronellenfitch K, Mufti S, Sunkin SM, Smith KA, Esposito L, Waters J, Thyagarajan B, Yao S, Lein ES, Zeng H, Levi BP, Ngai J, Ting JT, Tasic B. Cell. 2025 May 16:S0092-8674(25)00513-6. doi: 10.1016/j.cell.2025.05.002. PubMed 40403729.
Backbone
  Vector backbone: pAAV2
  Vector type: AAV
Growth in bacteria
  Bacterial resistance: Ampicillin, 100 μg/mL
  Growth temperature: 37°C
  Growth strain: Stbl3
  Copy number: High Copy
Gene/Insert
  Gene/Insert name: SYFP2
  Species: Synthetic
  Promoter: minBG
  Cloning method: Gibson Cloning
Terms and licenses: Academic/Nonprofit Terms; Industry Terms: Not Available to Industry
How to cite: AiP14254 - pAAV-AiE0401h_3xC2-minBG-SYFP2-WPRE3-BGHpA (Alias: CN4254) was a gift from Allen Institute for Brain Science & Jonathan Ting (Addgene plasmid # 230391 ; http://n2t.net/addgene:230391 ; RRID:Addgene_230391)
